>Addgene plasmid #148635 | pT7-V5-SBP-C1-DmRoquin-del790-812_AE | depositor full sequence | sequence record 291083 | Full Sequence
TAGTTATTAATAGTAATCAATTACGGGGTCATTAGTTCATAGCCCATATATGGAGTTCCGCGTTACATAA
CTTACGGTAAATGGCCCGCCTGGCTGACCGCCCAACGACCCCCGCCCATTGACGTCAATAATGACGTATG
TTCCCATAGTAACGCCAATAGGGACTTTCCATTGACGTCAATGGGTGGAGTATTTACGGTAAACTGCCCA
CTTGGCAGTACATCAAGTGTATCATATGCCAAGTACGCCCCCTATTGACGTCAATGACGGTAAATGGCCC
GCCTGGCATTATGCCCAGTACATGACCTTATGGGACTTTCCTACTTGGCAGTACATCTACGTATTAGTCA
TCGCTATTACCATGGTGATGCGGTTTTGGCAGTACATCAATGGGCGTGGATAGCGGTTTGACTCACGGGG
ATTTCCAAGTCTCCACCCCATTGACGTCAATGGGAGTTTGTTTTGGCACCAAAATCAACGGGACTTTCCA
AAATGTCGTAACAACTCCGCCCCATTGACGCAAATGGGCGGTAGGCGTGTACGGTGGGAGGTCTATATAA
GCAGAGCTCTCTGGCTAACTAGAGAACCCACTGCTTACTGGCTTATCGAAATTAATACGACTCACTATAG
GGAGACCCAAGCTCTAGCGCTACCGGTCGCCACCATGGGTAAGCCTATCCCTAACCCTCTCCTCGGTCTC
GATTCTACGCCCGGAAGCGGTAGCGGTACGATGGACGAGAAGACCACCGGCTGGGGGGGCGGCCACGTGG
TGGAGGGCCTGGCCGGCGAGCTGGAGCAGCTGCGGGCCAGGCTGGAGCACCACCCTCAGGGCCAGCGGGA
GCCCAGATCTCGAGCTCAAGCTTATATGCCGATTCAGGCTCCCTCATGGACAGATTTTCTGAACTGTCCC
ATCTGCTGCAATGAATTCGCGGCCAGCCAGCGATGTCCGGTCAGTCTGGGCTGCGGGCACACCATCTGCA
AGCTATGCCTGACGACCCTCTACAACCGGCAGTGTCCCTTCGATCAGACCGTGATTGTCAGTGACATCGA
CAATTTGCCCATCAACCATGCCTTGCTCCAGTTGGTCAAGGACTCGGAGCTCCTCGAGCTGGCACCACCA
CCGCCCAGTGTGCAGAAGCTGGAGCCGGAGCACCTTAAGTGTTACCAACTGGGTCAGCGGTGCATCGAGG
AGCTGGCTTTGCACTTGAAGTCCTTCCTCAACCTGAACGGAAATGGCAATCTTCTAACTCGACCCATGTT
ACGGAAACTGGTTACTCTGGTCAACTGCCAGCTGATGGAGGAGGAGGGACGGGTGAGAGCGCTTCGAGCA
GCCAGATCCCTAGGCGAACGCACAGTCACCGAGCTGATCCTGCAGCACCAAAATCCCCAGCAGTTGAGCT
CAAATCTGTGGGCTGCAGTGCGGACAAGAGGATGCCAGTTCCTTGGACCCGCCATGCAGGAGGAGGTGCT
CAAACTGGTGCTGCTGGCCTTGGAGGAGGGATCAGCGCTTTCGCGCAAAGTGCTGGTCATGTTCGTCGTG
CAGCGACTAGAGCCGAAGTTTCCCCAGGCCTCCAAGACGAGTATCGGACATGTGGTACAGCTGCTCTACC
GCGCCAGCTGCTTCAAGGTGTCCAAGCGGGAGGCGGACTCGTCGTTGATGCAGCTCAAAGAGGAATTCCG
TACGTATGACGCCCTACGCCGGGAGCACGATGCCCAAATCGTTCAGATAGCCACCGAGGCGGGTCTGCGA
ATTGCACCGGAACAATGGTCTTCCCTATTGTATGGCGACGTGATGCATAAAAGCCACATGCAGAGCATCA
TCGATAAGCTGCAGACGCCAAGCTCCTTTGCGCAATCAGTCCAGGAATTGGTCATCGCCTTGCAGCGGAC
CAGCGATCCTGCGAAGCTATCCAGTTTGCATCATCATCTGAAGTACCTGGCCAATATTGATCCCTGTGCG
GAGGTTGCCCCGTGGTCGGTTTTGGCTGAGGCCTTGGATGCAGTGCGGCATTCGGTCGTTGGACTGGTGA
ACTTCCTTCAGCACCACGGAGTGCGCAAGGCGCAGGACGGCATCAGTGGCGGTGGCAGTGGTGGGACGAC
CAATAGCAATCCGAAGTACAAGATCAGCTTATGCAGGGACTTGAATGTGCGGCGGGTGTGTCCCCGAGGT
TCTAGCTGTACCTTTGCCCATTCCCAGGAGGAGGTAGAACGCTATCGTGCACGGAATCGAGGAAAACATA
TGAAGACACCGTTGGCGCTGCAGGGACCTCCAGCGGTAGGCGTAGGAGCCATAAAGAAACCACTAGGCGA
GCAGGAGGGACCGCCTCTAGGTAACATGCCACCCATGTTACCTATGTCGCCTATGCATTATATGGGCTCT
CCTAGGGGATATCTGGATCCCAGCTTGGGACTTTCGCCAGGTGGTGGTCTCCCGCCGTCGCATCACAGTC
CCATTACCAGGCTCATAGTGCCGAGCCGCTACGATTCGCGCTTTAGCGGGTTTGGCGGTGGCACGCCCAG
GATTCCTTCGCCCAGAGAATACCAAGCCAATCCGGTAGCGCCAACGCAACGCAATGCCAACCCACCGAAT
TTTAGTGTGAACAGTAACCTGCACAAGGGCTACATGTTGCCCGCCAGCGGTGGAGATGTCTTCCATCTGG
CCAATCCGTGGGAGCAAGCATACCTGGCACAGCAGCAACATCCTCCACAGCATCCCCAACAGCAGCAGCC
ACCGTCCAGCAAGCCGAATCCCAGCCGACCGTTGTCGATTTTACCCGCAACAGCTGATACCTCATTTTTT
GAAAAGAAACCGCCGAATAGTGTTAGCATAGATCTGGACAGGGTCCCGGAGGTCAATGTGGATGCAGTGC
CTCTGTTCCGGCGATCCAACAATAACCACAATAACAACAATAGTAACTCCCACAATAACAACAACAACAA
TCATGGCTCATCACTGCTGTTCTGGAACAATACGGGTAAAGATTCAGCCAACTTTGTACGATCAGACTCC
ATATTGGATGACGATGCGTCCACATTCGATGTGCCCACTGGCTCCTCCATGCTGAGTATCTACGGCCCGA
TTTGCCCCAAGAGCAGTACGACCGGCAACTGGAACAACTTTGATCTGGGATATGGCGGCTTCAAGAGTGA
CAGAAACGATAGCTTCAATGCCAATAAGCAGCAACAGCCGATGTGGGGCAGGAAACCGCAACTGATGTCG
GAAGACAGTTTCGACAGTGGGATCAAGGTGGACTAGGGATCCACCGGATCTAGATAACTGATCATAATCA
GCCATACCACATTTGTAGAGGTTTTACTTGCTTTAAAAAACCTCCCACACCTCCCCCTGAACCTGAAACA
TAAAATGAATGCAATTGTTGTTGTTAACTTGTTTATTGCAGCTTATAATGGTTACAAATAAAGCAATAGC
ATCACAAATTTCACAAATAAAGCATTTTTTTCACTGCATTCTAGTTGTGGTTTGTCCAAACTCATCAATG
TATCTTAACGCGTAAATTGTAAGCGTTAATATTTTGTTAAAATTCGCGTTAAATTTTTGTTAAATCAGCT
CATTTTTTAACCAATAGGCCGAAATCGGCAAAATCCCTTATAAATCAAAAGAATAGACCGAGATAGGGT
[37 nt withheld, positions 3640-3676]
AAAGAACGTGGACTCCAACGTCAAAGG
[49 nt withheld, positions 3704-3752]
T
[91 nt withheld, positions 3754-3844]
G
[124 nt withheld, positions 3846-3969]
CAGGTGGCACTTTTCGGGGAAATGTGCGCGGAACCCCTATTTGTTTATTTTTCTAAATACATTCAAATAT
GTATCCGCTCATGAGACAATAACCCTGATAAATGCTTCAATAATATTGAAAAAGGAAGAGTCCTGAGGCG
GAAAGAACCAGCTGTGGAATGTGTGTCAGTTAGGGTGTGGAAAGTCCCCAGGCTCCCCAGCAGGCAGAAG
TATGCAAAGCATGCATCTCAATTAGTCAGCAACCAGGTGTGGAAAGTCCCCAGGCTCCCCAGCAGGCAGA
AGTATGCAAAGCATGCATCTCAATTAGTCAGCAACCATAGTCCCGCCCCTAACTCCGCCCATCCCGCCCC
TAACTCCGCCCAGTTCCGCCCATTCTCCGCCCCATGGCTGACTAATTTTTTTTATTTATGCAGAGGCCGA
GGCCGCCTCGGCCTCTGAGCTATTCCAGAAGTAGTGAGGAGGCTTTTTTGGAGGCCTAGGCTTTTGCAAA
GATCGATCAAGAGACAGGATGAGGATCGTTTCGCATGATTGAACAAGATGGATTGCACGCAGGTTCTCCG
GCCGCTTGGGTGGAGAGGCTATTCGGCTATGACTGGGCACAACAGACAATCGGCTGCTCTGATGCCGCCG
TGTTCCGGCTGTCAGCGCAGGGGCGCCCGGTTCTTTTTGTCAAGACCGACCTGTCCGGTGCCCTGAATGA
ACTGCAAGACGAGGCAGCGCGGCTATCGTGGCTGGCCACGACGGGCGTTCCTTGCGCAGCTGTGCTCGAC
GTTGTCACTGAAGCGGGAAGGGACTGGCTGCTATTGGGCGAAGTGCCGGGGCAGGATCTCCTGTCATCTC
ACCTTGCTCCTGCCGAGAAAGTATCCATCATGGCTGATGCAATGCGGCGGCTGCATACGCTTGATCCGGC
TACCTGCCCATTCGACCACCAAGCGAAACATCGCATCGAGCGAGCACGTACTCGGATGGAAGCCGGTCTT
GTCGATCAGGATGATCTGGACGAAGAGCATCAGGGGCTCGCGCCAGCCGAACTGTTCGCCAGGCTCAAGG
CGAGCATGCCCGACGGCGAGGATCTCGTCGTGACCCATGGCGATGCCTGCTTGCCGAATATCATGGTGGA
AAATGGCCGCTTTTCTGGATTCATCGACTGTGGCCGGCTGGGTGTGGCGGACCGCTATCAGGACATAGCG
TTGGCTACCCGTGATATTGCTGAAGAGCTTGGCGGCGAATGGGCTGACCGCTTCCTCGTGCTTTACGGTA
TCGCCGCTCCCGATTCGCAGCGCATCGCCTTCTATCGCCTTCTTGACGAGTTCTTCTGAGCGGGACTCTG
GGGTTCGAAATGACCGACCAAGCGACGCCCAACCTGCCATCACGAGATTTCGATTCCACCGCCGCCTTCT
ATGAAAGGTTGGGCTTCGGAATCGTTTTCCGGGACGCCGGCTGGATGATCCTCCAGCGCGGGGATCTCAT
GCTGGAGTTCTTCGCCCACCCTAGGGGGAGGCTAACTGAAACACGGAAGGAGACAATACCGGAAGGAACC
CGCGCTATGACGGCAATAAAAAGACAGAATAAAACGCACGGTGTTGGGTCGTTTGTTCATAAACGCGGGG
TTCGGTCCCAGGGCTGGCACTCTGTCGATACCCCACCGAGACCCCATTGGGGCCAATACGCCCGCGTTTC
TTCCTTTTCCCCACCCCACCCCCCAAGTTCGGGTGAAGGCCCAGGGCTCGCAGCCAACGTCGGGGCGGCA
GGCCCTGCCATAGCCTCAGGTTACTCATATATACTTTAGATTGATTTAAAACTTCATTTTTAATTTAAAA
GGATCTAGGTGAAGATCCTTTTTGATAATCTCATGACCAAAATCCCTTAACGTGAGTTTTCGTTCCACTG
AGCGTCAGACCCCGTAGAAAAGATCAAAGGATCTTCTTGAGATCCTTTTTTTCTGCGCGTAATCTGCTGC
TTGCAAACAAAAAAACCACCGCTACCAGCGGTGGTTTGTTTGCCGGATCAAGAGCTACCAACTCTTTTTC
CGAAGGTAACTGGCTTCAGCAGAGCGCAGATACCAAATACTGTCCTTCTAGTGTAGCCGTAGTTAGGCCA
CCACTTCAAGAACTCTGTAGCACCGCCTACATACCTCGCTCTGCTAATCCTGTTACCAGTGGCTGCTGCC
AGTGGCGATAAGTCGTGTCTTACCGGGTTGGACTCAAGACGATAGTTACCGGATAAGGCGCAGCGGTCGG
GCTGAACGGGGGGTTCGTGCACACAGCCCAGCTTGGAGCGAACGACCTACACCGAACTGAGATACCTACA
GCGTGAGCTATGAGAAAGCGCCACGCTTCCCGAAGGGAGAAAGGCGGACAGGTATCCGGTAAGCGGCAGG
GTCGGAACAGGAGAGCGCACGAGGGAGCTTCCAGGGGGAAACGCCTGGTATCTTTATAGTCCTGTCGGGT
TTCGCCACCTCTGACTTGAGCGTCGATTTTTGTGATGCTCGTCAGGGGGGCGGAGCCTATGGAAAAACGC
CAGCAACGCGGCCTTTTTACGGTTCCTGGCCTTTTGCTGGCCTTTTGCTCACATGTTCTTTCCTGCGTTA
TCCCCTGATTCTGTGGATAACCGTATTACCGCCATGCAT
Features (pLannotate 1.2.2; 18 found; start..end, strand, type, name):
     61..364     +  enhancer       CMV enhancer: human cytomegalovirus immediate early enhancer
    365..568     +  promoter       CMV promoter: human cytomegalovirus (CMV) immediate early promoter
    564..597     +  LTR            5' LTR (truncated) (fragment): truncated 5' long terminal repeat (LTR) from HIV-1
    613..631     +  promoter       T7 promoter: promoter for bacteriophage T7 RNA polymerase
    668..709     +  CDS            V5 tag: epitope tag from simian virus 5
    731..844     +  CDS            SBP: streptavidin-binding peptide selected from a peptide library; binds streptavidin with nanomolar affinity (Keefe et al., 2001)
    845..863     +  misc_feature   MCS (fragment): multiple cloning site
    866..2404    +  CDS            Rc3h1 (fragment): RC3H1_MOUSE - Also known as Gm551, Kiaa2025. Experimental evidence at protein level: Swiss-Prot protein existence level 1. Post-transcriptional repressor of mRNAs containing a conserved stem loop motif, called constitutive decay element (CDE), which is often located in the 3'-UTR, as in HMGXB3, ICOS, IER3, NFKBID, NFKBIZ, PPP1R10, TNF, TNFRSF4 and in many more mRNAs (PubMed:23663784, PubMed:25026077, PubMed:18172933). Cleaves translationally inactive mRNAs harboring a stem-loop (SL), often located in their 3'-UTRs, during the early phase of inflammation in a helicase UPF1-independent manner (P
   3190..3360    +  CDS            LT_SV40 (fragment): Experimental evidence at protein level: Swiss-Prot protein existence level 1. Isoform 17kT antigen targets host RBL2 for degradation and promotes cell proliferation. Transactivates host cyclin A promoter through its J domain. From Simian virus 40 (SV40).
   3386..3507    +  polyA_signal   SV40 poly(A) signal: SV40 polyadenylation signal
   3541..3969    -  rep_origin     f1 ori (sequence partly withheld): f1 bacteriophage origin of replication; arrow indicates direction of (+) strand synthesis
   3996..4100    +  promoter       AmpR promoter: bla
   4102..4459    +  promoter       SV40 promoter: SV40 enhancer and early promoter
   4494..5288    +  CDS            NeoR/KanR: aminoglycoside phosphotransferase from Tn5; aph(3')-II (or nptII); confers resistance to neomycin, kanamycin, and G418 (Geneticin®)
   5309..5461    +  CDS            ble (fragment): BLE_KLEPN - Experimental evidence at protein level: Swiss-Prot protein existence level 1. Binding protein with a strong affinity to the bleomycin family of antibiotics. Binds to CL990; an antimitotic-antibiotic compound. From Klebsiella pneumoniae.
   5520..5567    +  polyA_signal   HSV TK poly(A) signal: herpes simplex virus thymidine kinase polyadenylation signal (Cole and Stacy, 1985)
   5658..5674    -  polyA_signal   bGH poly(A) signal (fragment): bovine growth hormone polyadenylation signal
   5896..6484    +  rep_origin     ori: high-copy-number ColE1/pMB1/pBR322/pUC origin of replication
