[The description below was written by a language model from this plasmid's Addgene catalogue record and pLannotate feature annotations shown in this document.]
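Description:
pT7-V5-SBP-C1-DmRoquin-del790-812_AE is a 6,598-nt mammalian expression plasmid encoding a deletion mutant of Drosophila melanogaster Roquin (gene roq, CG16807), with the ORF taken from isoform C and, as the name indicates, lacking residues 790–812. The catalogue lists the backbone as unknown. The annotated layout has a CMV enhancer/promoter, a downstream SV40 polyadenylation signal, an f1 origin, and a dual-promoter NeoR/KanR cassette. In that cassette, a bacterial bla promoter and the SV40 early promoter both sit upstream of the Tn5 aminoglycoside phosphotransferase, which is terminated by the HSV TK poly(A) signal. This marker gives kanamycin selection in E. coli and could support G418 selection in mammalian cells. A high-copy ColE1/pUC-type origin handles bacterial propagation.

Between the CMV promoter and the coding region lies a T7 promoter, which also allows transcription by T7 RNA polymerase. The reading frame begins with a V5 epitope tag followed by a streptavidin-binding peptide (SBP). A short remnant of the multiple cloning site then leads into the Roquin insert, so the protein carries both tags at its N-terminus. V5 permits immunodetection, and SBP permits pulldown on streptavidin resin. The annotation tool labelled part of the insert as a fragment of mouse Rc3h1, which is a homology hit to the mammalian Roquin orthologue rather than evidence of a mouse sequence. The small HIV-1 LTR, SV40 large T, ble and bGH poly(A) fragments are likewise probably backbone remnants or incidental matches.

The associated publication concerns a CAF40-binding motif through which Drosophila Roquin recruits the CCR4-NOT deadenylase complex to target mRNAs. This suggests the deletion is meant to probe that interaction, although the record does not state what the deleted segment does. The depositor sequence may be theoretical rather than fully verified.
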