Addgene plasmid #148635: pT7-V5-SBP-C1-DmRoquin-del790-812_AE
Purpose: Mammalian Expression of DmRoquin-del790-812
Depositing lab: Elisa Izaurralde. Depositing organization: Max Planck Institute for Developmental Biology. Publication: A CAF40-binding motif facilitates recruitment of the CCR4-NOT complex to mRNAs targeted by Drosophila Roquin. Sgromo A, Raisch T, Bawankar P, Bhandari D, Chen Y, Kuzuoglu-Ozturk D, Weichenrieder O, Izaurralde E. Nat Commun. 2017 Feb 6;8:14307. doi: 10.1038/ncomms14307. PubMed 28165457.
Backbone
  Vector backbone: Unknown
  Vector type: Mammalian Expression
Growth in bacteria
  Bacterial resistance: Kanamycin, 50 μg/mL
  Growth temperature: 37°C
  Growth strain: DH5alpha
  Copy number: High Copy
Gene/Insert
  Gene/Insert name: DmRoquin-del790-812
  Species: D. melanogaster (fly)
  Entrez Gene: roq (a.k.a. CG16807, Dmel\CG16807, NEST:bs21b12)
  Cloning method: Unknown
Terms and licenses: Academic/Nonprofit Terms; Industry Terms: Not Available to Industry
Depositor comments: ORF extracted from isoform C NCBI:NM_001275011.1 Plasmids from this collection were made available to the research community and donated after the lab closed. Please note that the sequence provided by the depositing laboratory may be theoretical/predicted or based on Sanger sequencing results. There may be discrepancies between sequencing results obtained by Addgene and the depositor sequence. If an Addgene verified sequence is not available, please contact before placing your order to request that our lab fully sequence the plasmid.
How to cite: pT7-V5-SBP-C1-DmRoquin-del790-812_AE was a gift from Elisa Izaurralde (Addgene plasmid # 148635 ; http://n2t.net/addgene:148635 ; RRID:Addgene_148635)
